>Addgene plasmid #60123 | 3JZN | depositor partial sequence | sequence record 96077 | Insert DNA Sequence
AAGAAATGCAAATATTCTTTCAAATGTGTAAATAGTCTCAAGGAAGATCATAACCAACCATTGTTTGGAG
TTCAGTTTAACTGGCACAGTAAAGAAGGAGATCCATTAGTGTTTGCAACTGTAGGAAGCAACAGAGTTAC
CTTGTATGAATGTCATTCACAAGGAGAAATCCGGTTGTTGCAATCTTACGTGGATGCTGATGCTGATGAA
AACTTTTACACTTGTGCATGGACCTATGATAGCAATACGAGCCATCCTCTGCTGGCTGTAGCTGGATCTA
GAGGCATAATTAGGATAATAAATCCTATAACAATGCAGTGTATAAAGCACTATGTTGGCCATGGAAATGC
TATCAATGAGCTGAAATTCCATCCAAGAGATCCAAATCTTCTCCTGTCAGTAAGTAAAGATCATGCTTTA
CGATTATGGAATATCCAGACGGACACTCTGGTGGCAATATTTGGAGGCGTAGAAGGGCACAGAGATGAAG
TTCTAAGTGCTGATTATGATCTTTTGGGTGAAAAAATAATGTCCTGTGGTATGGATCATTCTCTTAAACT
TTGGAGGATCAATTCAAAGAGAATGATGAATGCAATTAAGGAATCTTATGATTATAATCCAAATAAAACT
AACAGGCCATTTATTTCTCAGAAAATCCATTTTCCTGATTTTTCTACCAGAGACATACATAGGAATTATG
TTGATTGTGTGCGATGGTTAGGCGATTTGATACTTTCTAAGTCTTGTGAAAATGCCATTGTGTGCTGGAA
ACCTGGCAAGATGGAAGATGATATAGATAAAATTAAACCCAGTGAATCTAATGTGACTATTCTTGGGCGA
TTTGATTACAGCCAGTGTGACATTTGGTACATGAGGTTTTCTATGGATTTCTGGCAAAAGATGCTTGCAT
TGGGCAATCAAGTTGGCAAACTTTATGTTTGGGATTTAGAAGTAGAAGATCCTCATAAAGCCAAATGTAC
AACACTGACTCATCATAAATGTGGTGCTGCTATTCGACAAACCAGTTTTAGCAGGGATAGCAGCATTCTT
ATAGCTGTTTGTGATGATGCCAGTATTTGGCGCTGGGATCGACTTCGA
