>Addgene plasmid #60123 | 3JZN | addgene partial sequence | sequence record 97209 | T7 5'-TAATACGACTCACTATAGGG-3'
TTTTGTTTAACTTTAAGAAGGAGATATACATATGTCCCCTATACTAGGTTATTGGAAAATTAAGGGCCTT
GTGCAACCCACTCGACTTCTTTTGGAATATCTTGAAGAAAAATATGAAGAGCATTTGTATGAGCGCGATG
AAGGTGATAAATGGCGAAACAAAAAGTTTGAATTGGGTTTGGAGTTTCCCAATCTTCCTTATTATATTGA
TGGTGATGTTAAATTAACACAGTCTATGGCCATCATACGTTATATAGCTGACAAGCACAACATGTTGGGT
GGTTGTCCAAAAGAGCGTGCAGAGATTTCAATGCTTGAAGGAGCGGTTTTGGATATTAGATACGGTGTTT
CGAGAATTGCATATAGTAAAGACTTTGAAACTCTCAAAGTTGATTTTCTTAGCAAGCTACCTGAAATGCT
GAAAATGTTCGAAGATCGTTTATGTCATAAAACATATTTAAATGGTGATCATGTAACCCATCCTGACTTC
ATGTTGTATGACGCTCTTGATGTTGTTTTATACATGGACCCAATGTGCCTGGATGCGTTCCCAAAATTAG
TTTGTTTTAAAAAACGTATTGAAGCTATCCCACAAATTGATAAGTACTTGAAATCCAGCAAGTATATAGC
ATGGCCTTTGCAGGGCTGGCAAGCCACGTTTGGTGGTGGCGACCATCCTCCAAAAATCGGATGGTTCATC
CATGGGCAGCAGCCATCATCATCATCATCACAGCAGCGGCCTGGTTCCGCGTGGTAGTAAG
