>Addgene plasmid #60123 | 3JZN | addgene partial sequence | sequence record 97211 | T7term 5'-GCTAGTTATTGCTCAGCGG-3'
GGACTCAGTGGTGGTGGTGGTGGTGCTCGAGTGCGGCCGCAAGCTTCGTCATCATCGAAGTCGATCCCAG
CGCCAAATACTGGCATCATCACAAACAGCTATAAGAATGCTGCTATCCCTGCTAAAACTGGTTTGTCGAA
TAGCAGCACCACATTTATGATGAGTCAGTGTTGTACATTTGGCTTTATGAGGATCTTCTACTTCTAAATC
CCAAACATAAAGTTTGCCAACTTGATTGCCCAATGCAAGCATCTTTTGCCAGAAATCCATAGAAAACCTC
ATGTACCAAATGTCACACTGGCTGTAATCAAATCGCCCAAGAATAGTCACATTAGATTCACTGGGTTTAA
TTTTATCTATATCATCTTCCATCTTGCCAGGTTTCCAGCACACAATGGCATTTTCACAAGACTTAGAAAG
TATCAAATCGCCTAACCATCGCACACAATCAACATAATTCCTATGTATGTCTCTGGTAGAAAAATCAGGA
AAATGGATTTTCTGAGAAATAAATGGCCTGTTAGTTTTATTTGGATTATAATCATAAGATTCCTTAATTG
CATTCATCATTCTCTTTGAATTGATCCTCCAAAGTTTAAGAGAATGATCCATACCACAGGACATTATTTT
TTCACCCAAAAGATCATAATCAGCACTTAGAACTTCATCTCTGTGCCCTTCTACGCCTCCAAATATTGCC
ACCAGAGTGTCCGTCTGGATATTCCATAATCGTAAAGCATGATCTTTACTTACTGACAGGAGAAAGA
