>Addgene plasmid #60123 | 3JZN | addgene partial sequence | sequence record 98389 | pGEX5 5'-GGGCTGGCAAGCCACGTTTGGTG-3'
CATCCATGGGCAGCAGCCATCATCATCATCATCACAGCAGCGGCCTGGTTCCGCGTGGTAGTAAGAAATG
CAAATATTCTTTCAAATGTGTAAATAGTCTCAAGGAAGATCATAACCAACCATTGTTTGGAGTTCAGTTT
AACTGGCACAGTAAAGAAGGAGATCCATTAGTGTTTGCAACTGTAGGAAGCAACAGAGTTACCTTGTATG
AATGTCATTCACAAGGAGAAATCCGGTTGTTGCAATCTTACGTGGATGCTGATGCTGATGAAAACTTTTA
CACTTGTGCATGGACCTATGATAGCAATACGAGCCATCCTCTGCTGGCTGTAGCTGGATCTAGAGGCATA
ATTAGGATAATAAATCCTATAACAATGCAGTGTATAAAGCACTATGTTGGCCATGGAAATGCTATCAATG
AGCTGAAATTCCATCCAAGAGATCCAAATCTTCTCCTGTCAGTAAGTAAAGATCATGCTTTACGATTATG
GAATATCCAGACGGACACTCTGGTGGCAATATTTGGAGGCGTAGAAGGGCACAGAGATGAAGTTCTAAGT
GCTGATTATGATCTTTTGGGTGAAAAAATAATGTCCTGTGGTATGGATCATTCTCTTAAACTTTGGAGGA
TCAATTCAAAGAGAATGATGAATGCAATTAAGGAATCTTATGATTATAATCCAAATAAAACTAACAGGCC
ATTTATTTCTCAGAAAATCCATTTTCCTGATTTTTCTACCAGAGACATACATAGGAATTATGTTGATTGT
GTGCGATGGTTAGGCGATTTGATAC
