[The description below was written by a language model from this plasmid's Addgene catalogue record.]
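Description:
3JZN is a bacterial expression plasmid built on the pET28GST-LIC backbone, a pET28-derived vector from a structural genomics consortium that is designed for ligation-independent cloning. It is propagated in standard E. coli cloning strains under kanamycin selection and is recorded as low copy. No feature table accompanies the record, so the origin of replication and other backbone elements are not itemised. The exact layout of the tag region, including any protease cleavage site, is likewise not given.

The insert is a 1098 bp fragment of human EED (embryonic ectoderm development, also known as HEED or WAIT1), referenced to a human cDNA GenBank entry. EED is the WD40-repeat subunit of Polycomb repressive complex 2. The record cautions that the insert may not be the full open reading frame, which is typical of constructs trimmed to a crystallisable domain. The mutation field only points to the depositor comments, which give no specific sequence changes. Expression is driven by the T7 promoter, so protein production requires a host that supplies T7 RNA polymerase. The protein is made with N-terminal GST and 6xHis tags, which allow glutathione or immobilised-metal affinity purification, and GST can also aid solubility.

The stated purpose is bacterial production of recombinant EED for structure determination. The plasmid name and alternative names link the clone to three deposited crystal structures. It therefore suits work that needs purified EED protein, such as crystallography and biochemical or ligand-binding studies. The record lists it as available under academic and nonprofit terms only.
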