Addgene plasmid #60123: 3JZN
Purpose: Bacterial expression for structure determination; may not be full ORF
Depositing lab: Cheryl Arrowsmith. Depositing organization: University of Toronto.
Backbone
  Vector backbone: pET28GST-LIC
  Backbone manufacturer: SGC (Addgene Plasmid #26101)
  Vector type: Bacterial Expression
Growth in bacteria
  Bacterial resistance: Kanamycin, 50 μg/mL
  Growth temperature: 37°C
  Growth strain: DH5alpha
  Copy number: Low Copy
Gene/Insert
  Gene/Insert name: EED:APC056-C06:C32050 (alt names: PDB IDs: 3JZN, 5WP3, 7KXT; EED-6)
  Species: H. sapiens (human); EED:APC056-C06:C32050
  Insert size (bp): 1098
  Mutation: See comments
  GenBank ID: BC068995
  Entrez Gene: EED (a.k.a. COGIS, HEED, WAIT1)
  Promoter: T7
  Tag / fusion protein: GST (N terminal on insert); 6xHis (N terminal on insert)
  Cloning method: Ligation Independent Cloning
  Sequencing primers: 5′ T7; 3′ T7 Terminal
Terms and licenses: Academic/Nonprofit Terms; Industry Terms: Not Available to Industry
Depositor comments: http://www.thesgc.org/structures/3JZN/ http://www.thesgc.org/structures/5WP3/ http://www.thesgc.org/structures/7KXT/ SGC Clone Sample ID:EED:APC056-C06:C32050
How to cite: 3JZN was a gift from Cheryl Arrowsmith (Addgene plasmid # 60123 ; http://n2t.net/addgene:60123 ; RRID:Addgene_60123)
